>Addgene plasmid #32890 | p4973 pcDNA4-E6AP III C21Y | addgene partial sequence | sequence record 39735 | CMV-F 5'-CGCAAATGGGCGGTAGGCGTG-3'
TTTAGCAGAGCTCTCTGGCTACTAGAGAACCCACTGCCTTACTGGCTTATCGAAATTAATACGACTCACT
ATAGGGAGACCCAAGCTGGCTAGCGTTTAAACTTAAGCTTAGCGCAGAGGCTTGGGGCAGCCGAGCGGCA
GCCAGGCCCCGGCCCGGGCCTCGGTTCCAGAAGGGAGAGGAGCCCGCCAAGGCGCGCAAGAGAGCGGGCT
GCCTCGCAGTCCGAGCCGGAGAGGGAGCGCGAGCCGCGCCGGCCCCGGACGGCCTCCGAAACCATGGGGG
GTTCTCATCATCATCATCATCATGGTATGGCTAGCATGACTGGTGGACAGCAAATGGGTCGGGATCTGTA
CGACGATGACGATAAGGTACCAGGATCCACCATGGCCACAGCTTGTAAAAGATCAGGAGAACCTCAGTCT
GACGACATTGAAGCTAGCCGAATGAAGCGAGCAGCTGCAAAGCATCTAATAGAACGCTACTACCACCAGT
TAACTGAGGGCTATGGAAATGAAGCCTGCACGAATGAGTTTTGTGCTTCCTGTCCAACTTTTCTTCGTAT
GGATAATAATGCAGCAGCTATTAAAGCCCTCGAGCTTTATAAGATTAATGCAAAACTCTGTGATCCTCAT
CCCTCCAAGAAAGGAGCAAGCTCAGCTTACCTTGAGAACTCG
