[The description below was written by a language model from this plasmid's Addgene catalogue record.]
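Description:
p4973 pcDNA4-E6AP III C21Y is a mammalian expression plasmid built on the pcDNA4 backbone and propagated in E. coli under ampicillin selection; the record lists its copy number as unknown and provides no feature table, so other backbone elements such as origins of replication or any mammalian selection marker are not documented here. The insert is human E6AP (E6-associated protein, encoded by UBE3A), an E3 ubiquitin ligase. The "III" in the name presumably refers to isoform III, although the record does not say so explicitly. The coding sequence carries a C21Y point mutation and was placed into the vector by restriction cloning, with the 5′ BamHI site retained and the 3′ EcoRV site destroyed in the process.

Expression is driven by the CMV promoter, a strong constitutive promoter for transient or stable expression in mammalian cells. The listed BGH reverse sequencing primer suggests a bovine growth hormone polyadenylation region lies downstream of the insert. The backbone supplies N-terminal tags fused in frame to E6AP: a six-histidine tag with the Xpress epitope, and a T7 tag. These allow detection with tag-specific antibodies and enrichment or purification, for example by metal-affinity methods for the His tag.

The associated publication concerns biochemical analysis of Angelman syndrome-associated mutations in E6AP, so C21Y is evidently one of the disease-linked substitutions studied. The construct is suited to expressing the tagged mutant protein in mammalian cells to compare its properties with those of wild-type E6AP.
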