Addgene plasmid #32890: p4973 pcDNA4-E6AP III C21Y
Depositing lab: Peter Howley. Depositing organization: Harvard Medical School. Publication: Biochemical analysis of Angelman syndrome-associated mutations in the E3 ubiquitin ligase E6-associated protein. Cooper EM, Hudson AW, Amos J, Wagstaff J, Howley PM. J Biol Chem. 2004 Sep 24;279(39):41208-17. Epub 2004 Jul 19. 10.1074/jbc.M401302200 PubMed 15263005.
Backbone
  Vector backbone: pcDNA4
  Vector type: Mammalian Expression
Growth in bacteria
  Bacterial resistance: Ampicillin, 100 μg/mL
  Growth temperature: 37°C
  Growth strain: DH5alpha
  Copy number: Unknown
Gene/Insert
  Gene/Insert name: E6AP
  Species: H. sapiens (human)
  Mutation: C21Y
  Entrez Gene: UBE3A (a.k.a. ANCR, AS, E6-AP, EPVE6AP, HPVE6A, PIX1)
  Promoter: CMV
  Tag / fusion protein: 6 His Express (N terminal on backbone); T7-tag (N terminal on backbone)
  Cloning method: Restriction Enzyme; 5′ cloning site BamHI (not destroyed); 3′ cloning site EcoR V (destroyed during cloning)
  Sequencing primers: 5′ CMV-F; 3′ BGH-rev
Terms and licenses: Academic/Nonprofit Terms; Industry Terms: Not Available to Industry
How to cite: p4973 pcDNA4-E6AP III C21Y was a gift from Peter Howley (Addgene plasmid # 32890 ; http://n2t.net/addgene:32890 ; RRID:Addgene_32890)
